Addgene plasmid #141770: TFORF0969
Purpose: Lentiviral vector for overexpressing transcription factor ORFs with unique 24-bp barcodes. Barcodes facilitate identification of transcription factors in pooled screens.
Depositing lab: Feng Zhang. Depositing organization: Broad Institute. Publication: A transcription factor atlas of directed differentiation. Joung J, Ma S, Tay T, Geiger-Schuller KR, Kirchgatterer PC, Verdine VK, Guo B, Arias-Garcia MA, Allen WE, Singh A, Kuksenko O, Abudayyeh OO, Gootenberg JS, Fu Z, Macrae RK, Buenrostro JD, Regev A, Zhang F. Cell. 2023 Jan 5;186(1):209-229.e26. doi: 10.1016/j.cell.2022.11.026. PubMed 36608654.
Backbone
  Vector backbone: pLX_TRC317
  Backbone manufacturer: Broad Institute Genetic Perturbation Platform
  Backbone size w/o insert (bp): 8264
  Vector type: Mammalian Expression, Lentiviral
  Selectable markers: Puromycin
Growth in bacteria
  Bacterial resistance: Ampicillin, 100 μg/mL
  Growth temperature: 37°C
  Growth strain: NEB Stable
  Copy number: High Copy
Gene/Insert
  Gene/Insert name: HAND2
  Species: H. sapiens (human)
  Insert size (bp): 755
  Entrez Gene: HAND2 (a.k.a. DHAND2, Hed, Thing2, bHLHa26, dHand)
  Promoter: EF1a
  Cloning method: Unknown
  Sequencing primers: 5′ GGGTGGAGACTGAAGTTAGGCCAG; 3′ CACATAGCGTAAAAGGAGCAACATAG
Terms and licenses: Academic/Nonprofit Terms; Industry Terms: Not Available to Industry
Depositor comments: NM_021973,ENST00000359562 . The transcription factor ORF portion of this plasmid was synthesized by Genewiz. Please test multiple small colonies in case of plasmid recombination. To make this collection available in a timely manner, a portion of this collection was not fully sequenced by Addgene. If an Addgene verified full plasmid sequence is not available, please contact us prior to placing an order to request the full sequence.
How to cite: TFORF0969 was a gift from Feng Zhang (Addgene plasmid # 141770 ; http://n2t.net/addgene:141770 ; RRID:Addgene_141770)
