[The description below was written by a language model from this plasmid's Addgene catalogue record and pLannotate feature annotations shown in this document.]
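Description:
TFORF0969 is a third-generation-style, self-inactivating HIV-1 lentiviral expression plasmid built on the pLX_TRC317 backbone. It carries the human HAND2 open reading frame as one member of a barcoded transcription factor overexpression library. In bacteria it is maintained through a high-copy ColE1/pUC-type origin and selected with ampicillin through the β-lactamase gene. An f1 origin and remnants of a lac/T7/T3 cloning region are also present. The depositor notes that the plasmid can recombine, as is common for LTR-containing vectors.

The viral genome is transcribed from an RSV promoter fused to a truncated 5' LTR. This is followed by the Ψ packaging signal with a partial gag sequence and the Rev response element for Rev-dependent nuclear export. Downstream, an SV40 early promoter/origin region drives puromycin N-acetyltransferase, which allows selection of transduced mammalian cells. A cPPT/CTS element aids nuclear import of the reverse-transcribed genome. The EF-1α promoter then drives constitutive expression of HAND2, a bHLH transcription factor involved in cardiac, vascular and limb development. A WPRE follows to enhance transcript stability and expression, and the ΔU3 3' LTR inactivates LTR promoter activity after integration. An SV40 poly(A) signal lies outside the LTR.

According to the record, each library member carries a unique 24-bp barcode. The feature table does not annotate it, although the short stretch between the ORF and the WPRE, which includes a small U6-like fragment, is a plausible location. The barcode allows the transcription factor to be identified by sequencing in pooled overexpression screens, such as those for factors that direct cell differentiation.
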