Features (pLannotate 1.2.2; 31 found; start..end, strand, type, name):
      1..1179    +  promoter       EF-1α promoter: strong constitutive promoter for human elongation factor EF-1α
   1196..1846    +  CDS            HAND2: HAND2_HUMAN - Also known as BHLHA26, DHAND. Experimental evidence at protein level: Swiss-Prot protein existence level 1. Essential for cardiac morphogenesis, particularly for the formation of the right ventricle and of the aortic arch arteries. Required for vascular development and regulation of angiogenesis, possibly through a VEGF signaling pathway. Plays also an important role in limb development, particularly in the establishment of anterior- posterior polarization, acting as an upstream regulator of sonic hedgehog (SHH) induction in the limb bud. Is involved in the development of branchi
   1862..1915    +  promoter       U6 promoter (fragment): RNA polymerase III promoter for human U6 snRNA
   1957..2545    +  misc_feature   WPRE: woodchuck hepatitis virus posttranscriptional regulatory element
   2596..2615    +  misc_feature   cPPT/CTS (fragment): central polypurine tract and central termination sequence of HIV-1
   2617..2850    +  LTR            3' LTR (ΔU3): self-inactivating 3' long terminal repeat (LTR) from HIV-1
   2928..3049    +  polyA_signal   SV40 poly(A) signal: SV40 polyadenylation signal
   3089..3224    +  rep_origin     SV40 ori: SV40 origin of replication
   3245..3263    -  promoter       T7 promoter: promoter for bacteriophage T7 RNA polymerase
   3271..3426    +  CDS            lacZα (fragment): LacZα fragment of β-galactosidase; lacZ fragment
   3431..3859    +  rep_origin     f1 ori (sequence partly withheld): f1 bacteriophage origin of replication; arrow indicates direction of (+) strand synthesis
   3912..4016    +  promoter       AmpR promoter: bla
   4017..4877    +  CDS            AmpR: β-lactamase; bla; confers resistance to ampicillin, carbenicillin, and related antibiotics
   5048..5636    +  rep_origin     ori: high-copy-number ColE1/pMB1/pBR322/pUC origin of replication
   5819..5911    +  CDS            lacI (fragment): lac repressor; lacI; The lac repressor binds to the lac operator to inhibit transcription in E. coli. This inhibition can be relieved by adding lactose or isopropyl-β-D-thiogalactopyranoside (IPTG).
   5924..5945    +  protein_bind   CAP binding site: CAP binding activates transcription in the presence of cAMP. E. coli catabolite activator protein
   5960..5990    +  promoter       lac promoter: promoter for the E. coli lac operon
   5998..6014    +  protein_bind   lac operator: The lac repressor binds to the lac operator to inhibit transcription in E. coli. This inhibition can be relieved by adding lactose or isopropyl-β-D-thiogalactopyranoside (IPTG). lac repressor encoded by lacI
   6059..6077    +  promoter       T3 promoter: promoter for bacteriophage T3 RNA polymerase
   6105..6331    +  promoter       RSV promoter: Rous sarcoma virus enhancer/promoter
   6332..6512    +  LTR            5' LTR (truncated): truncated 5' long terminal repeat (LTR) from HIV-1
   6559..6684    +  misc_feature   HIV-1 Ψ: packaging signal of human immunodeficiency virus type 1
   6668..7031    +  CDS            HIV-1 gag (fragment): gag protein from human immunodeficiency virus 1; gag
   7177..7410    +  misc_feature   RRE: The Rev response element (RRE) of HIV-1 allows for Rev-dependent mRNA export from the nucleus to the cytoplasm.
   7787..7813    +  CDS            Rev (fragment): human immunodeficiency virus 1 (HIV-1) Rev protein; rev; enhances nuclear export of unspliced and incompletely spliced viral mRNAs
   7820..7843    +  promoter       SV40 promoter (fragment): SV40 early promoter
   7844..7915    +  promoter       SV40 promoter (fragment): SV40 enhancer and early promoter
   7939..8074    +  rep_origin     SV40 ori: SV40 origin of replication
   8120..8716    +  CDS            PuroR (fragment): puromycin N-acetyltransferase; pac from Streptomyces; confers resistance to puromycin
   8765..8882    +  misc_feature   cPPT/CTS: central polypurine tract and central termination sequence of HIV-1
   8947..9013    +  CDS            small t antigen (fragment): SV40 (simian virus 40) small t antigen
>Addgene plasmid #141770 | TFORF0969 | addgene full sequence | sequence record 399665 | Addgene NGS Result
GGCTCCGGTGCCCGTCAGTGGGCAGAGCGCACATCGCCCACAGTCCCCGAGAAGTTGGGGGGAGGGGTCG
GCAATTGAACCGGTGCCTAGAGAAGGTGGCGCGGGGTAAACTGGGAAAGTGATGTCGTGTACTGGCTCCG
CCTTTTTCCCGAGGGTGGGGGAGAACCGTATATAAGTGCAGTAGTCGCCGTGAACGTTCTTTTTCGCAAC
GGGTTTGCCGCCAGAACACAGGTAAGTGCCGTGTGTGGTTCCCGCGGGCCTGGCCTCTTTACGGGTTATG
GCCCTTGCGTGCCTTGAATTACTTCCACCTGGCTGCAGTACGTGATTCTTGATCCCGAGCTTCGGGTTGG
AAGTGGGTGGGAGAGTTCGAGGCCTTGCGCTTAAGGAGCCCCTTCGCCTCGTGCTTGAGTTGAGGCCTGG
CCTGGGCGCTGGGGCCGCCGCGTGCGAATCTGGTGGCACCTTCGCGCCTGTCTCGCTGCTTTCGATAAGT
CTCTAGCCATTTAAAATTTTTGATGACCTGCTGCGACGCTTTTTTTCTGGCAAGATAGTCTTGTAAATGC
GGGCCAAGATCTGCACACTGGTATTTCGGTTTTTGGGGCCGCGGGCGGCGACGGGGCCCGTGCGTCCCAG
CGCACATGTTCGGCGAGGCGGGGCCTGCGAGCGCGGCCACCGAGAATCGGACGGGGGTAGTCTCAAGCTG
GCCGGCCTGCTCTGGTGCCTGGCCTCGCGCCGCCGTGTATCGCCCCGCCCTGGGCGGCAAGGCTGGCCCG
GTCGGCACCAGTTGCGTGAGCGGAAAGATGGCCGCTTCCCGGCCCTGCTGCAGGGAGCTCAAAATGGAGG
ACGCGGCGCTCGGGAGAGCGGGCGGGTGAGTCACCCACACAAAGGAAAAGGGCCTTTCCGTCCTCAGCCG
TCGCTTCATGTGACTCCACGGAGTACCGGGCGCCGTCCAGGCACCTCGATTAGTTCTCGAGCTTTTGGAG
TACGTCGTCTTTAGGTTGGGGGGAGGGGTTTTATGCGATGGAGTTTCCCCACACTGAGTGGGTGGAGACT
GAAGTTAGGCCAGCTTGGCACTTGATGTAATTCTCCTTGGAATTTGCCCTTTTTGAGTTTGGATCTTGGT
TCATTCTCAAGCCTCAGACAGTGGTTCAAAGTTTTTTTCTTCCATTTCAGGTGTCGTGAGGCTAGCACCG
CCACCATGAGTCTGGTAGGTGGTTTTCCCCACCACCCGGTGGTGCACCACGAGGGCTACCCGTTTGCCGC
CGCCGCCGCCGCAGCTGCCGCCGCCGCCGCCAGCCGCTGCAGCCATGAGGAGAACCCCTACTTCCATGGC
TGGCTCATCGGCCACCCCGAGATGTCGCCCCCCGACTACAGCATGGCCCTGTCCTACAGCCCCGAGTATG
CCAGCGGCGCCGCCGGCCTGGACCACTCCCATTACGGGGGGGTGCCGCCGGGCGCCGGGCCCCCGGGCCT
GGGGGGGCCGCGCCCGGTGAAGCGCCGAGGCACCGCCAACCGCAAGGAGCGGCGCAGGACTCAGAGCATC
AACAGCGCCTTCGCCGAACTGCGCGAGTGCATCCCCAACGTACCCGCCGACACCAAACTCTCCAAAATCA
AGACCCTGCGCCTGGCCACCAGCTACATCGCCTACCTCATGGACCTGCTGGCCAAGGACGACCAGAATGG
CGAGGCGGAGGCCTTCAAGGCAGAGATCAAGAAGACCGACGTGAAAGAGGAGAAGAGGAAGAAGGAGCTG
AACGAAATCTTGAAAAGCACAGTGAGCAGCAACGACAAGAAAACCAAAGGCCGGACGGGCTGGCCGCAGC
ACGTCTGGGCCCTGGAGCTCAAGCAGTAGTAATGAACTAGTCCGTAACTTGAAAGTATTTCGATTTCTTG
GCTTTATATATCTTGTGGAAAGGACGAAAAGTATTGCTGTCTGTAGTACCTACGCGTTAAGTCGACAATC
AACCTCTGGATTACAAAATTTGTGAAAGATTGACTGGTATTCTTAACTATGTTGCTCCTTTTACGCTATG
TGGATACGCTGCTTTAATGCCTTTGTATCATGCTATTGCTTCCCGTATGGCTTTCATTTTCTCCTCCTTG
TATAAATCCTGGTTGCTGTCTCTTTATGAGGAGTTGTGGCCCGTTGTCAGGCAACGTGGCGTGGTGTGCA
CTGTGTTTGCTGACGCAACCCCCACTGGTTGGGGCATTGCCACCACCTGTCAGCTCCTTTCCGGGACTTT
CGCTTTCCCCCTCCCTATTGCCACGGCGGAACTCATCGCCGCCTGCCTTGCCCGCTGCTGGACAGGGGCT
CGGCTGTTGGGCACTGACAATTCCGTGGTGTTGTCGGGGAAATCATCGTCCTTTCCTTGGCTGCTCGCCT
GTGTTGCCACCTGGATTCTGCGCGGGACGTCCTTCTGCTACGTCCCTTCGGCCCTCAATCCAGCGGACCT
TCCTTCCCGCGGCCTGCTGCCGGCTCTGCGGCCTCTTCCGCGTCTTCGCCTTCGCCCTCAGACGAGTCGG
ATCTCCCTTTGGGCCGCCTCCCCGCGTCGACTTTAAGACCAATGACTTACAAGGCAGCTGTAGATCTTAG
CCACTTTTTAAAAGAAAAGGGGGGACTGGAAGGGCTAATTCACTCCCAACGAAGACAAGATCTGCTTTTT
GCTTGTACTGGGTCTCTCTGGTTAGACCAGATCTGAGCCTGGGAGCTCTCTGGCTAACTAGGGAACCCAC
TGCTTAAGCCTCAATAAAGCTTGCCTTGAGTGCTTCAAGTAGTGTGTGCCCGTCTGTTGTGTGACTCTGG
TAACTAGAGATCCCTCAGACCCTTTTAGTCAGTGTGGAAAATCTCTAGCAGTACGTATAGTAGTTCATGT
CATCTTATTATTCAGTATTTATAACTTGCAAAGAAATGAATATCAGAGAGTGAGAGGAACTTGTTTATTG
CAGCTTATAATGGTTACAAATAAAGCAATAGCATCACAAATTTCACAAATAAAGCATTTTTTTCACTGCA
TTCTAGTTGTGGTTTGTCCAAACTCATCAATGTATCTTATCATGTCTGGCTCTAGCTATCCCGCCCCTAA
CTCCGCCCATCCCGCCCCTAACTCCGCCCAGTTCCGCCCATTCTCCGCCCCATGGCTGACTAATTTTTTT
TATTTATGCAGAGGCCGAGGCCGCCTCGGCCTCTGAGCTATTCCAGAAGTAGTGAGGAGGCTTTTTTGGA
GGCCTAGGGACGTACCCAATTCGCCCTATAGTGAGTCGTATTACGCGCGCTCACTGGCCGTCGTTTTACA
ACGTCGTGACTGGGAAAACCCTGGCGTTACCCAACTTAATCGCCTTGCAGCACATCCCCCTTTCGCCAGC
TGGCGTAATAGCGAAGAGGCCCGCACCGATCGCCCTTCCCAACAGTTGCGCAGCCTGAATGGCGAATGGG
[124 nt withheld, positions 3431-3554]
C
[91 nt withheld, positions 3556-3646]
A
[49 nt withheld, positions 3648-3696]
CCTTTGACGTTGGAGTCCACGTTCTTT
[37 nt withheld, positions 3724-3760]
ACCCTATCTCGGTCTATTCTTTTGATTTATAAGGGATTTTGCCGATTTCGGCCTATTGGTTAAAAAATGA
GCTGATTTAACAAAAATTTAACGCGAATTTTAACAAAATATTAACGCTTACAATTTAGGTGGCACTTTTC
GGGGAAATGTGCGCGGAACCCCTATTTGTTTATTTTTCTAAATACATTCAAATATGTATCCGCTCATGAG
ACAATAACCCTGATAAATGCTTCAATAATATTGAAAAAGGAAGAGTATGAGTATTCAACATTTCCGTGTC
GCCCTTATTCCCTTTTTTGCGGCATTTTGCCTTCCTGTTTTTGCTCACCCAGAAACGCTGGTGAAAGTAA
AAGATGCTGAAGATCAGTTGGGTGCACGAGTGGGTTACATCGAACTGGATCTCAACAGCGGTAAGATCCT
TGAGAGTTTTCGCCCCGAAGAACGTTTTCCAATGATGAGCACTTTTAAAGTTCTGCTATGTGGCGCGGTA
TTATCCCGTATTGACGCCGGGCAAGAGCAACTCGGTCGCCGCATACACTATTCTCAGAATGACTTGGTTG
AGTACTCACCAGTCACAGAAAAGCATCTTACGGATGGCATGACAGTAAGAGAATTATGCAGTGCTGCCAT
AACCATGAGTGATAACACTGCGGCCAACTTACTTCTGACAACGATCGGAGGACCGAAGGAGCTAACCGCT
TTTTTGCACAACATGGGGGATCATGTAACTCGCCTTGATCGTTGGGAACCGGAGCTGAATGAAGCCATAC
CAAACGACGAGCGTGACACCACGATGCCTGTAGCAATGGCAACAACGTTGCGCAAACTATTAACTGGCGA
ACTACTTACTCTAGCTTCCCGGCAACAATTAATAGACTGGATGGAGGCGGATAAAGTTGCAGGACCACTT
CTGCGCTCGGCCCTTCCGGCTGGCTGGTTTATTGCTGATAAATCTGGAGCCGGTGAGCGTGGGTCTCGCG
GTATCATTGCAGCACTGGGGCCAGATGGTAAGCCCTCCCGTATCGTAGTTATCTACACGACGGGGAGTCA
GGCAACTATGGATGAACGAAATAGACAGATCGCTGAGATAGGTGCCTCACTGATTAAGCATTGGTAACTG
TCAGACCAAGTTTACTCATATATACTTTAGATTGATTTAAAACTTCATTTTTAATTTAAAAGGATCTAGG
TGAAGATCCTTTTTGATAATCTCATGACCAAAATCCCTTAACGTGAGTTTTCGTTCCACTGAGCGTCAGA
CCCCGTAGAAAAGATCAAAGGATCTTCTTGAGATCCTTTTTTTCTGCGCGTAATCTGCTGCTTGCAAACA
AAAAAACCACCGCTACCAGCGGTGGTTTGTTTGCCGGATCAAGAGCTACCAACTCTTTTTCCGAAGGTAA
CTGGCTTCAGCAGAGCGCAGATACCAAATACTGTTCTTCTAGTGTAGCCGTAGTTAGGCCACCACTTCAA
GAACTCTGTAGCACCGCCTACATACCTCGCTCTGCTAATCCTGTTACCAGTGGCTGCTGCCAGTGGCGAT
AAGTCGTGTCTTACCGGGTTGGACTCAAGACGATAGTTACCGGATAAGGCGCAGCGGTCGGGCTGAACGG
GGGGTTCGTGCACACAGCCCAGCTTGGAGCGAACGACCTACACCGAACTGAGATACCTACAGCGTGAGCT
ATGAGAAAGCGCCACGCTTCCCGAAGGGAGAAAGGCGGACAGGTATCCGGTAAGCGGCAGGGTCGGAACA
GGAGAGCGCACGAGGGAGCTTCCAGGGGGAAACGCCTGGTATCTTTATAGTCCTGTCGGGTTTCGCCACC
TCTGACTTGAGCGTCGATTTTTGTGATGCTCGTCAGGGGGGCGGAGCCTATGGAAAAACGCCAGCAACGC
GGCCTTTTTACGGTTCCTGGCCTTTTGCTGGCCTTTTGCTCACATGTTCTTTCCTGCGTTATCCCCTGAT
TCTGTGGATAACCGTATTACCGCCTTTGAGTGAGCTGATACCGCTCGCCGCAGCCGAACGACCGAGCGCA
GCGAGTCAGTGAGCGAGGAAGCGGAAGAGCGCCCAATACGCAAACCGCCTCTCCCCGCGCGTTGGCCGAT
TCATTAATGCAGCTGGCACGACAGGTTTCCCGACTGGAAAGCGGGCAGTGAGCGCAACGCAATTAATGTG
AGTTAGCTCACTCATTAGGCACCCCAGGCTTTACACTTTATGCTTCCGGCTCGTATGTTGTGTGGAATTG
TGAGCGGATAACAATTTCACACAGGAAACAGCTATGACCATGATTACGCCAAGCGCGCAATTAACCCTCA
CTAAAGGGAACAAAAGCTGGAGCTGCAAGCTTAATGTAGTCTTATGCAATACTCTTGTAGTCTTGCAACA
TGGTAACGATGAGTTAGCAACATGCCTTACAAGGAGAGAAAAAGCACCGTGCATGCCGATTGGTGGAAGT
AAGGTGGTACGATCGTGCCTTATTAGGAAGGCAACAGACGGGTCTGACATGGATTGGACGAACCACTGAA
TTGCCGCATTGCAGAGATATTGTATTTAAGTGCCTAGCTCGATACATAAACGGGTCTCTCTGGTTAGACC
AGATCTGAGCCTGGGAGCTCTCTGGCTAACTAGGGAACCCACTGCTTAAGCCTCAATAAAGCTTGCCTTG
AGTGCTTCAAGTAGTGTGTGCCCGTCTGTTGTGTGACTCTGGTAACTAGAGATCCCTCAGACCCTTTTAG
TCAGTGTGGAAAATCTCTAGCAGTGGCGCCCGAACAGGGACTTGAAAGCGAAAGGGAAACCAGAGGAGCT
CTCTCGACGCAGGACTCGGCTTGCTGAAGCGCGCACGGCAAGAGGCGAGGGGCGGCGACTGGTGAGTACG
CCAAAAATTTTGACTAGCGGAGGCTAGAAGGAGAGAGATGGGTGCGAGAGCGTCAGTATTAAGCGGGGGA
GAATTAGATCGCGATGGGAAAAAATTCGGTTAAGGCCAGGGGGAAAGAAAAAATATAAATTAAAACATAT
AGTATGGGCAAGCAGGGAGCTAGAACGATTCGCAGTTAATCCTGGCCTGTTAGAAACATCAGAAGGCTGT
AGACAAATACTGGGACAGCTACAACCATCCCTTCAGACAGGATCAGAAGAACTTAGATCATTATATAATA
CAGTAGCAACCCTCTATTGTGTGCATCAAAGGATAGAGATAAAAGACACCAAGGAAGCTTTAGACAAGAT
AGAGGAAGAGCAAAACAAAAGTAAGACCACCGCACAGCAAGCGGCCGCTGATCTTCAGACCTGGAGGAGG
AGATATGAGGGACAATTGGAGAAGTGAATTATATAAATATAAAGTAGTAAAAATTGAACCATTAGGAGTA
GCACCCACCAAGGCAAAGAGAAGAGTGGTGCAGAGAGAAAAAAGAGCAGTGGGAATAGGAGCTTTGTTCC
TTGGGTTCTTGGGAGCAGCAGGAAGCACTATGGGCGCAGCGTCAATGACGCTGACGGTACAGGCCAGACA
ATTATTGTCTGGTATAGTGCAGCAGCAGAACAATTTGCTGAGGGCTATTGAGGCGCAACAGCATCTGTTG
CAACTCACAGTCTGGGGCATCAAGCAGCTCCAGGCAAGAATCCTGGCTGTGGAAAGATACCTAAAGGATC
AACAGCTCCTGGGGATTTGGGGTTGCTCTGGAAAACTCATTTGCACCACTGCTGTGCCTTGGAATGCTAG
TTGGAGTAATAAATCTCTGGAACAGATTTGGAATCACACGACCTGGATGGAGTGGGACAGAGAAATTAAC
AATTACACAAGCTTAATACACTCCTTAATTGAAGAATCGCAAAACCAGCAAGAAAAGAATGAACAAGAAT
TATTGGAATTAGATAAATGGGCAAGTTTGTGGAATTGGTTTAACATAACAAATTGGCTGTGGTATATAAA
ATTATTCATAATGATAGTAGGAGGCTTGGTAGGTTTAAGAATAGTTTTTGCTGTACTTTCTATAGTGAAT
AGAGTTAGGCAGGGATATTCACCATTATCGTTTCAGACCCACCTCCCAACCCCGAGGGGACCCATGCATT
GCATCTCAATTAGTCAGCAACCAGGTGTGGAAAGTCCCCAGGCTCCCCAGCAGGCAGAAGTATGCAAAGC
ATGCGTCTCAATTAGTCAGCAACCATAGTCCCGCCCCTAACTCCGCCCATCCCGCCCCTAACTCCGCCCA
GTTCCGCCCATTCTCCGCCCCATGGCTGACTAATTTTTTTTATTTATGCAGAGGCCGAGGCCGCCTCGGC
CTCTGAGCTATTCCAGAAGTAGTGAGGAGGCTTTTTTGGAGGCCTAGGCTTTTGCAAAAAGCTTTCTAGA
GGTACCACCGGAGCTTACCATGACCGAGTACAAGCCCACGGTGCGCCTCGCCACCCGCGACGACGTCCCC
AGGGCCGTACGCACCCTCGCCGCCGCGTTCGCCGACTACCCCGCCACGCGCCACACCGTCGATCCGGACC
GCCACATCGAGCGGGTCACCGAGCTGCAAGAACTCTTCCTCACGCGCGTCGGGCTCGACATCGGCAAGGT
GTGGGTCGCGGACGACGGCGCCGCCGTGGCGGTCTGGACCACGCCGGAGAGCGTCGAAGCGGGGGCGGTG
TTCGCCGAGATCGGCCCGCGCATGGCCGAGTTGAGCGGTTCCCGGCTGGCCGCGCAGCAACAGATGGAAG
GCCTCCTGGCGCCGCACCGGCCCAAGGAGCCCGCGTGGTTCCTGGCCACCGTCGGCGTCTCGCCCGACCA
CCAGGGCAAGGGTCTGGGCAGCGCCGTCGTGCTCCCCGGAGTGGAGGCGGCCGAGCGCGCCGGGGTGCCC
GCCTTCCTGGAGACCTCCGCGCCCCGCAACCTCCCCTTCTACGAGCGGCTCGGCTTCACCGTCACCGCCG
ACGTCGAGGTGCCCGAAGGACCGCGCACCTGGTGCATGACCCGCAAGCCCGGTGCCAGTTAACGAATTCT
AGATCTTGAGACAAATGGCAGTATTCATCCACAATTTTAAAAGAAAAGGGGGGATTGGGGGGTACAGTGC
AGGGGAAAGAATAGTAGACATAATAGCAACAGACATACAAACTAAAGAATTACAAAAACAAATTACAAAA
ATTCAAAATTTTCGGGTTTATTACAGGGACAGCAGAGATCCACTTTGGCGCCGGCTCGAGGCCTGCAGGT
GCAAAGATGGATAAAGTTTTAAACAGAGAGGAATCTTTGCAGCTAATGGACCTTCTAGGTCTTGAAAGGA
GTGGGAATT
