>Addgene plasmid #141770 | TFORF0969 | depositor partial sequence | sequence record 277447 | Insert
ACCGCCACCATGAGTCTGGTAGGTGGTTTTCCCCACCACCCGGTGGTGCACCACGAGGGCTACCCGTTTG
CCGCCGCCGCCGCCGCAGCTGCCGCCGCCGCCGCCAGCCGCTGCAGCCATGAGGAGAACCCCTACTTCCA
TGGCTGGCTCATCGGCCACCCCGAGATGTCGCCCCCCGACTACAGCATGGCCCTGTCCTACAGCCCCGAG
TATGCCAGCGGCGCCGCCGGCCTGGACCACTCCCATTACGGGGGGGTGCCGCCGGGCGCCGGGCCCCCGG
GCCTGGGGGGGCCGCGCCCGGTGAAGCGCCGAGGCACCGCCAACCGCAAGGAGCGGCGCAGGACTCAGAG
CATCAACAGCGCCTTCGCCGAACTGCGCGAGTGCATCCCCAACGTACCCGCCGACACCAAACTCTCCAAA
ATCAAGACCCTGCGCCTGGCCACCAGCTACATCGCCTACCTCATGGACCTGCTGGCCAAGGACGACCAGA
ATGGCGAGGCGGAGGCCTTCAAGGCAGAGATCAAGAAGACCGACGTGAAAGAGGAGAAGAGGAAGAAGGA
GCTGAACGAAATCTTGAAAAGCACAGTGAGCAGCAACGACAAGAAAACCAAAGGCCGGACGGGCTGGCCG
CAGCACGTCTGGGCCCTGGAGCTCAAGCAGTAGTAATGAACTAGTCCGTAACTTGAAAGTATTTCGATTT
CTTGGCTTTATATATCTTGTGGAAAGGACGAAAAGTATTGCTGTCTGTAGTACCT
