>Addgene plasmid #141770 | TFORF0969 | depositor partial sequence | sequence record 277448 | Barcode
AAAGTATTGCTGTCTGTAGTACCT
